Addgene plasmid #80109: pCMV-EPN51 (R40A)
Purpose: Late1-O3-33-myc-PH(R40A)
Depositing lab: Neil King. Depositing organization: University of Washington. Publication: Designed proteins induce the formation of nanocage-containing extracellular vesicles. Votteler J, Ogohara C, Yi S, Hsia Y, Nattermann U, Belnap DM, King NP, Sundquist WI. Nature. 2016 Dec 8;540(7632):292-295. doi: 10.1038/nature20607. Epub 2016 Nov 30. PubMed 27919066.
Backbone
  Vector backbone: pCMV
  Backbone size w/o insert (bp): 5443
  Modifications to backbone: Inserts were cloned into the Kpn1 and Xho1 sites
  Vector type: Mammalian Expression, Bacterial Expression
  Selectable markers: Neomycin (select with G418)
Growth in bacteria
  Bacterial resistance: Ampicillin, 100 μg/mL
  Growth temperature: 37°C
  Growth strain: DH5alpha
  Copy number: High Copy
Gene/Insert
  Gene/Insert name: EPN-51 (R40A)
Terms and licenses: Academic/Nonprofit Terms; Industry Terms: Not Available to Industry
How to cite: pCMV-EPN51 (R40A) was a gift from Neil King (Addgene plasmid # 80109 ; http://n2t.net/addgene:80109 ; RRID:Addgene_80109)
