[The description below was written by a language model from this plasmid's Addgene catalogue record.]
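Description:
pCMV-EPN51 (R40A) is a mammalian expression plasmid built on a pCMV backbone of about 5.4 kb, with the insert cloned between the KpnI and XhoI sites. It is maintained in E. coli as a high-copy plasmid under ampicillin selection and carries a neomycin resistance marker that allows G418 selection of transfected mammalian cells. The record also lists it as a bacterial expression vector, but it gives no feature table, so the origin of replication, polyadenylation signal and exact promoter arrangement are not documented. The backbone name implies that a CMV promoter drives the insert.

The insert, EPN-51 (R40A), is summarised in the record as Late1-O3-33-myc-PH(R40A). This describes a modular fusion protein consisting of a "Late1" element (presumably a late-domain-type motif of the kind that recruits the cellular ESCRT budding machinery), the designed self-assembling protein O3-33, a myc epitope tag for detection, and a C-terminal PH (pleckstrin homology) domain carrying an arginine-to-alanine substitution at position 40. PH domains generally mediate membrane binding through phosphoinositide recognition. The source protein of the PH domain and the intended effect of the R40A change are not stated, though a point mutant of this kind would plausibly serve as a membrane-binding-defective control.

The associated work concerns designed proteins that induce cells to release extracellular vesicles containing nanocages. This construct fits that setting as a variant for testing how the membrane-interaction module contributes to assembly and release in transfected mammalian cells.
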