>Addgene plasmid #80109 | pCMV-EPN51 (R40A) | addgene partial sequence | sequence record 162554 | CMV-F 5'-CGCAAATGGGCGGTAGGCGTG-3'
TCTCTGGCTAACTAGAGAACCCACTGCTTACTGGCTTATCGAAATTAATACGACTCACTATAGGGAGACC
CAAGCTGGCTAGCGTTTAAACGGGCCCTCTAGAATTATCGATCCGGAGGTACCATGCTGCAGTCTCGTCC
GGAACCGACCGCACCGCCGGAAGAATCTTTCCGTTCTGGTGTTGAAACCACCACGCCACCGCAAAAACAG
GAGCCGATCGACAAAGAACTGTACCCGCTGACCTCTCTGCGTTCTCTGTTCGGTAACGACCCGTCTTCTC
AGAGCCAGGCAATTGGTATTCTGGAACTGACCAGCATTGCAGCAGGTATGGAACTGGGTGATGCAATGCT
GAAAAGCGCGAACGTGGATCTGCTGGTGAGCAAAACCATTAGCCCGGGTAAATTTCTGCTGATGCTGGGC
GGTGATATTGGTGCGATTCAGCAGGCGATTGAAACCGGTACCAGCCAGGCGGGCGAACTGCTGGTGGATA
GCCTGGTGCTGGCAAACATTCATCCGAGCGTGCTGCCGGCGATTAGCGGTCTGAACAGCGTGGATAAGCG
TCAGGCGGTGGGTATTGTGGAAACCTGGAGCGTGGCGGCATGTATTAGCGCAGCGGATCGTGCGGTGAAG
GGTAGCAACGTGACCCTGGTGCGTGTGCACATGGCATTTGGTATTGGCGGTAAATGTTATATGGTGGTGG
CGGGCGATGTGAGCGATGTGGCACTGGCGGTGACCGTGGCAAGCAGCAGCGCAGGCGCATACGGTCTGCT
GGTGTATGCAAGCCTGATTCCGCGTCCGCATGAAGCAATGTGGCGTCAGATGGTGGAAGGCCAGAAGCTG
ATCTCCGAAGAAGACCTGCACGGTCTGCAGGACGACCCGGACCTGCAAGCACTGCTCAAGGGCAGCCAGC
TGCTGAAAGTTAAATCTTCTTCTTGGCGTCGTGAAGCGTTCTACAAACTCCAGGAGGACTGCAAAACCAT
CTGGCAGGAATCCCGTAAAGTTATGCGTTCTCCGGAATCTCA
