>Addgene plasmid #80109 | pCMV-EPN51 (R40A) | addgene partial sequence | sequence record 162555 | Bglob-pA-R 5'-ttttggcagagggaaaaaga-3'
ATTTCTGACGTTGGTCCATAGAACCAGAGTGGTGGATGATTTTACGCAGACCCTGAACCCAGTGCTGCGC
GTCCGCCGGAGACGGCGCGATCAGGTCCAGGGTGTTACGCTGGTCTTTGAAAACGATGGAGAAGCAACGG
TCTTCCGGGATGTCACGCGCGAATTTTTCCAGACCTTCGGTACGGTGACCCATACGAACTTCCTGGATGT
CTTCGATAGAGAACAGCTGAGATTCCGGAGAACGCATAACTTTACGGGATTCCTGCCAGATGGTTTTGCA
GTCCTCCTGGAGTTTGTAGAACGCTTCACGACGCCAAGAAGAAGATTTAACTTTCAGCAGCTGGCTGCCC
TTGAGCAGTGCTTGCAGGTCCGGGTCGTCCTGCAGACCGTGCAGGTCTTCTTCGGAGATCAGCTTCTGGC
CTTCCACCATCTGACGCCACATTGCTTCATGCGGACGCGGAATCAGGCTTGCATACACCAGCAGACCGTA
TGCGCCTGCGCTGCTGCTTGCCACGGTCACCGCCAGTGCCACATCGCTCACATCGCCCGCCACCACCATA
TAACATTTACCGCCAATACCAAATGCCATGTGCACACGCACCAGGGTCACGTTGCTACCCTTCACCGCAC
GATCCGCTGCGCTAATACATGCCGCCACGCTCCAGGTTTCCACAATACCCACCGCCTGACGCTTATCCAC
GCTGTTCAGACCGCTAATCGCCGGCAGCACGCTCGGATGAATGTTTGCCAGCACCAGGCTATCCACCAGC
AGTTCGCCCGCCTGGCTGGTACCGGTTTCAATCGCCTGCTGAATCGCACCAATATCACCGCCCAGCATCA
GCAGAAATTTACCCGGGCTAATGGTTTTGCTCACCAGCAGATCCACGTTCGCGCTTTTCAGCATTGCATC
ACCCAGTTCCATACCTGCTGCA
