>Addgene plasmid #80109 | pCMV-EPN51 (R40A) | depositor partial sequence | sequence record 162556 | EPN-51 (R40A)
CTAGAATTATCGATCCGGAGGTACCATGCTGCAGTCTCGTCCGGAACCGACCGCACCGCCGGAAGAATCT
TTCCGTTCTGGTGTTGAAACCACCACGCCACCGCAAAAACAGGAGCCGATCGACAAAGAACTGTACCCGC
TGACCTCTCTGCGTTCTCTGTTCGGTAACGACCCGTCTTCTCAGAGCCAGGCAATTGGTATTCTGGAACT
GACCAGCATTGCAGCAGGTATGGAACTGGGTGATGCAATGCTGAAAAGCGCGAACGTGGATCTGCTGGTG
AGCAAAACCATTAGCCCGGGTAAATTTCTGCTGATGCTGGGCGGTGATATTGGTGCGATTCAGCAGGCGA
TTGAAACCGGTACCAGCCAGGCGGGCGAACTGCTGGTGGATAGCCTGGTGCTGGCAAACATTCATCCGAG
CGTGCTGCCGGCGATTAGCGGTCTGAACAGCGTGGATAAGCGTCAGGCGGTGGGTATTGTGGAAACCTGG
AGCGTGGCGGCATGTATTAGCGCAGCGGATCGTGCGGTGAAGGGTAGCAACGTGACCCTGGTGCGTGTGC
ACATGGCATTTGGTATTGGCGGTAAATGTTATATGGTGGTGGCGGGCGATGTGAGCGATGTGGCACTGGC
GGTGACCGTGGCAAGCAGCAGCGCAGGCGCATACGGTCTGCTGGTGTATGCAAGCCTGATTCCGCGTCCG
CATGAAGCAATGTGGCGTCAGATGGTGGAAGGCCAGAAGCTGATCTCCGAAGAAGACCTGCACGGTCTGC
AGGACGACCCGGACCTGCAAGCACTGCTCAAGGGCAGCCAGCTGCTGAAAGTTAAATCTTCTTCTTGGCG
TCGTGAAGCGTTCTACAAACTCCAGGAGGACTGCAAAACCATCTGGCAGGAATCCCGTAAAGTTATGCGT
TCTCCGGAATCTCAGCTGTTCTCTATCGAAGACATCCAGGAAGTTCGTATGGGTCACCGTACCGAAGGTC
TGGAAAAATTCGCGCGTGACATCCCGGAAGACCGTTGCTTCTCCATCGTTTTCAAAGACCAGCGTAACAC
CCTGGACCTGATCGCGCCGTCTCCGGCGGACGCGCAGCACTGGGTTCAGGGTCTGCGTAAAATCATCCAC
CACTCTGGTTCTATGGACCAACGTCAGAAATGACTCGAGAAGCTTGCTAGCAGATCTT
